>Addgene plasmid #153125 | Flag-FOXH1 | addgene full sequence | sequence record 299347 | Addgene NGS Result
CGCCATTCTGCCTGGGGACGTCGGAGCAAGCTTGATTTAGGTGACACTATAGAATACAAGCTACTTGTTC
TTTTTGCAGGATCAGCCACCATGGATTACAAGGACGACGACGATAAGGGATCCCATCGATTCGAATTCGG
GCCCTGCAGCGGCTCCCGCCTGGGGCCCCCAGAGGCAGAGTCGCCCTCCCAGCCCCCTAAGAGGAGGAAG
AAGAGGTACCTGCGACATGACAAGCCCCCCTACACCTACTTGGCCATGATCGCCTTGGTGATTCAGGCCG
CTCCCTCCCGCAGACTGAAGCTGGCCCAGATCATCCGTCAGGTCCAGGCCGTGTTCCCCTTCTTCAGGGA
AGACTACGAGGGCTGGAAAGACTCCATTCGCCACAACCTTTCCTCCAACCGATGCTTCCGCAAGGTGCCC
AAGGACCCTGCAAAGCCCCAGGCCAAGGGCAACTTCTGGGCGGTCGACGTGAGCCTGATCCCAGCTGAGG
CGCTCCGGCTGCAGAACACCGCCCTGTGCCGGCGCTGGCAGAACGGAGGTGCGCGTGGAGCCTTCGCCAA
GGACCTGGGCCCCTACGTGCTGCACGGCCGGCCATACCGGCCGCCCAGTCCCCCGCCACCACCCAGTGAG
GGCTTCAGCATCAAGTCCCTGCTAGGAGGGTCCGGGGAGGGGGCACCCTGGCCGGGGCTAGCTCCACAGA
GCAGCCCAGTTCCTGCAGGCACAGGGAACAGTGGGGAGGAGGCGGTGCCCACCCCACCCCTTCCCTCTTC
TGAGAGGCCTCTGTGGCCCCTCTGCCCCCTTCCTGGCCCCACGAGAGTGGAGGGGGAGACTGTGCAGGGG
GGAGCCATCGGGCCCTCAACCCTCTCCCCAGAGCCTAGGGCCTGGCCTCTCCACTTACTGCAGGGCACCG
CAGTTCCTGGGGGACGGTCCAGCGGGGGACACAGGGCCTCCCTCTGGGGGCAGCTGCCCACCTCCTACTT
GCCTATCTACACTCCCAATGTGGTAATGCCCTTGGCACCACCACCCACCTCCTGTCCCCAGTGTCCGTCA
ACCAGCCCTGCCTACTGGGGGGTGGCCCCTGAAACCCGAGGGCCCCCAGGGCTGCTCTGCGATCTAGACG
CCCTCTTCCAAGGGGTGCCACCCAACAAAAGCATCTACGACGTTTGGGTCAGCCACCCTCGGGACCTGGC
GGCCCCTGGCCCAGGCTGGCTGCTCTCCTGGTGCAGCCTGTGACTCGAGCCTCTAGAACTATAGTGAGTC
GTATTACGTAGATCCAGACATGATAAGATACATTGATGAGTTTGGACAAACCACAACTAGAATGCAGTGA
AAAAAATGCTTTATTTGTGAAATTTGTGATGCTATTGCTTTATTTGTAACCATTATAAGCTGCAATAAAC
AAGTTAACAACAACAATTGCATTCATTTTATGTTTCAGGTTCAGGGGGAGGTGTGGGAGGTTTTTTAATT
CGCGGCCGCGGCGCCAATGCATTGGGCCCGGTACCCAGCTTTTGTTCCCTTTAGTGAGGGTTAATTGCGC
GCTTGGCGTAATCATGGTCATAGCTGTTTCCTGTGTGAAATTGTTATCCGCTCACAATTCCACACAACAT
ACGAGCCGGGAGCATAAAGTGTAAAGCCTGGGGTGCCTAATGAGTGAGCTAACTCACATTAATTGCGTTG
CGCTCACTGCCCGCTTTCCAGTCGGGAAACCTGTCGTGCCAGCTGCATTAATGAATCGGCCAACGCGCGG
GGAGAGGCGGTTTGCGTATTGGGCGCTCTTCCGCTTCCTCGCTCACTGACTCGCTGCGCTCGGTCGTTCG
GCTGCGGCGAGCGGTATCAGCTCACTCAAAGGCGGTAATACGGTTATCCACAGAATCAGGGGATAACGCA
GGAAAGAACATGTGAGCAAAAGGCCAGCAAAAGGCCAGGAACCGTAAAAAGGCCGCGTTGCTGGCGTTTT
TCCATAGGCTCCGCCCCCCTGACGAGCATCACAAAAATCGACGCTCAAGTCAGAGGTGGCGAAACCCGAC
AGGACTATAAAGATACCAGGCGTTTCCCCCTGGAAGCTCCCTCGTGCGCTCTCCTGTTCCGACCCTGCCG
CTTACCGGATACCTGTCCGCCTTTCTCCCTTCGGGAAGCGTGGCGCTTTCTCATAGCTCACGCTGTAGGT
ATCTCAGTTCGGTGTAGGTCGTTCGCTCCAAGCTGGGCTGTGTGCACGAACCCCCCGTTCAGCCCGACCG
CTGCGCCTTATCCGGTAACTATCGTCTTGAGTCCAACCCGGTAAGACACGACTTATCGCCACTGGCAGCA
GCCACTGGTAACAGGATTAGCAGAGCGAGGTATGTAGGCGGTGCTACAGAGTTCTTGAAGTGGTGGCCTA
ACTACGGCTACACTAGAAGAACAGTATTTGGTATCTGCGCTCTGCTGAAGCCAGTTACCTTCGGAAAAAG
AGTTGGTAGCTCTTGATCCGGCAAACAAACCACCGCTGGTAGCGGTGGTTTTTTTGTTTGCAAGCAGCAG
ATTACGCGCAGAAAAAAAGGATCTCAAGAAGATCCTTTGATCTTTTCTACGGGGTCTGACGCTCAGTGGA
ACGAAAACTCACGTTAAGGGATTTTGGTCATGAGATTATCAAAAAGGATCTTCACCTAGATCCTTTTAAA
TTAAAAATGAAGTTTTAAATCAATCTAAAGTATATATGAGTAAACTTGGTCTGACAGTTACCAATGCTTA
ATCAGTGAGGCACCTATCTCAGCGATCTGTCTATTTCGTTCATCCATAGTTGCCTGACTCCCCGTCGTGT
AGATAACTACGATACGGGAGGGCTTACCATCTGGCCCCAGTGCTGCAATGATACCGCGAGACCCACGCTC
ACCGGCTCCAGATTTATCAGCAATAAACCAGCCAGCCGGAAGGGCCGAGCGCAGAAGTGGTCCTGCAACT
TTATCCGCCTCCATCCAGTCTATTAATTGTTGCCGGGAAGCTAGAGTAAGTAGTTCGCCAGTTAATAGTT
TGCGCAACGTTGTTGCCATTGCTACAGGCATCGTGGTGTCACGCTCGTCGTTTGGTATGGCTTCATTCAG
CTCCGGTTCCCAACGATCAAGGCGAGTTACATGATCCCCCATGTTGTGCAAAAAAGCGGTTAGCTCCTTC
GGTCCTCCGATCGTTGTCAGAAGTAAGTTGGCCGCAGTGTTATCACTCATGGTTATGGCAGCACTGCATA
ATTCTCTTACTGTCATGCCATCCGTAAGATGCTTTTCTGTGACTGGTGAGTACTCAACCAAGTCATTCTG
AGAATAGTGTATGCGGCGACCGAGTTGCTCTTGCCCGGCGTCAATACGGGATAATACCGCGCCACATAGC
AGAACTTTAAAAGTGCTCATCATTGGAAAACGTTCTTCGGGGCGAAAACTCTCAAGGATCTTACCGCTGT
TGAGATCCAGTTCGATGTAACCCACTCGTGCACCCAACTGATCTTCAGCATCTTTTACTTTCACCAGCGT
TTCTGGGTGAGCAAAAACAGGAAGGCAAAATGCCGCAAAAAAGGGAATAAGGGCGACACGGAAATGTTGA
ATACTCATACTCTTCCTTTTTCAATATTATTGAAGCATTTATCAGGGTTATTGTCTCATGAGCGGATACA
TATTTGAATGTATTTAGAAAAATAAACAAATAGGGGTTCCGCGCACATTTCCCCGAAAAGTGCCACCTAA
ATTGTAAGCGTTAATATTTTGTTAAAATTCGCGTTAAATTTTTGTTAAATCAGCTCATTTTTTAACCAAT
AGGCCGAAATCGGCAAAATCCCTTATAAATCAAAAGAATAGACCGAGATAGGGT
[37 nt withheld, positions 3835-3871]
AAAGAACGTGGACTCCAACGTCAAAGG
[49 nt withheld, positions 3899-3947]
T
[91 nt withheld, positions 3949-4039]
G
[124 nt withheld, positions 4041-4164]
CCCATTCGCCATTCAGGCTGCGCAACTGTTGGGAAGGGCGATCGGTGCGGGCCTCTTCGCTATTACGCCA
GTCGACCGCCAATTCAATATGGCGTATATGGACTCATGCCAATTCAATATGGTGGATCTGGACCTGTGCC
AATTCAATATGGCGTATATGGACTCGTGCCAATTCAATATGGTGGATCTGGACCCCAGCCAATTCAATAT
GGCGGACTTGGCACCATGCCAATTCAATATGGCGGACCTGGCACTGTGCCAACTGGGGAGGGGTCTACTT
GGCACGGTGCCAAGTTTGAGGAGGGGTCTTGGCCCTGTGCCAAGTCCGCCATATTGAATTGGCATGGTGC
CAATAATGGCGGCCATATTGGCTATATGCCAGGATCAATATATAGGCAATATCCAATATGGCCCTATGCC
AATATGGCTATTGGCCAGGTTCAATACTATGTATTGGCCCTATGCCATATAGTATTCCATATATGGGTTT
TCCTATTGACGTAGATAGCCCCTCCCAATGGGCGGTCCCATATACCATATATGGGGCTTCCTAATACCGC
CCATAGCCACTCCCCCATTGACGTCAATGGTCTCTATATATGGTCTTTCCTATTGACGTCATATGGGCGG
TCCTATTGACGTATATGGCGCCTCCCCCATTGACGTCAATTACGGTAAATGGCCCGCCTGGCTCAATGCC
CATTGACGTCAATAGGACCACCCACCATTGACGTCAATGGGATGGCTCATTGCCCATTCATATCCGTTCT
CACGCCCCCTATTGACGTCAATGACGGTAAATGGCCCACTTGGCAGTACATCAATATCTATTAATAGTAA
CTTGGCAAGTACATTACTATTGGAAGTACGCCAGGGTACATTGGCAGTACTCCCATTGACGTCAATGGCG
GTAAATGGCCCGCGATGGCTGCCAAGTACATCCCCATTGACGTCAATGGGGAGGGGCAATGACGCAAATG
GGCGTTCCATTGACGTAAATGGGCGGTAGGCGTGCCTAATGGGAGGTCTATATAAGCAATGCTCGTTTAG
GGAAC
Features (pLannotate 1.2.2; 16 found; start..end, strand, type, name):
     35..53      +  promoter       SP6 promoter: promoter for bacteriophage SP6 RNA polymerase
     94..110     +  CDS            FLAG (fragment): FLAG® epitope tag, followed by an enterokinase cleavage site
    139..1230    +  CDS            FOXH1: FOXH1_HUMAN - Also known as FAST1, FAST2. Experimental evidence at protein level: Swiss-Prot protein existence level 1. Transcriptional activator. Recognizes and binds to the DNA sequence 5'-TGT[GT][GT]ATT-3'. Required for induction of the goosecoid (GSC) promoter by TGF-beta or activin signaling. Forms a transcriptionally active complex containing FOXH1/SMAD2/SMAD4 on a site on the GSC promoter called TARE (TGF-beta/activin response element). From Homo sapiens (Human).
   1249..1266    -  promoter       T7 promoter (fragment): promoter for bacteriophage T7 RNA polymerase
   1271..1405    -  polyA_signal   SV40 poly(A) signal: SV40 polyadenylation signal
   1518..1536    -  promoter       T3 promoter: promoter for bacteriophage T3 RNA polymerase
   1581..1597    -  protein_bind   lac operator: The lac repressor binds to the lac operator to inhibit transcription in E. coli. This inhibition can be relieved by adding lactose or isopropyl-β-D-thiogalactopyranoside (IPTG). lac repressor encoded by lacI
   1605..1635    -  promoter       lac promoter: promoter for the E. coli lac operon
   1650..1671    -  protein_bind   CAP binding site: CAP binding activates transcription in the presence of cAMP. E. coli catabolite activator protein
   1684..1776    -  CDS            lacI (fragment): lac repressor; lacI; The lac repressor binds to the lac operator to inhibit transcription in E. coli. This inhibition can be relieved by adding lactose or isopropyl-β-D-thiogalactopyranoside (IPTG).
   1959..2547    -  rep_origin     ori: high-copy-number ColE1/pMB1/pBR322/pUC origin of replication
   2718..3578    -  CDS            AmpR: β-lactamase; bla; confers resistance to ampicillin, carbenicillin, and related antibiotics
   3579..3683    -  promoter       AmpR promoter: bla
   3736..4164    -  rep_origin     f1 ori (sequence partly withheld): f1 bacteriophage origin of replication; arrow indicates direction of (+) strand synthesis
   4169..4235    -  CDS            lacZα (fragment): LacZα fragment of β-galactosidase; lacZ fragment
   4242..5219    +  promoter       CMV IE94 promoter: enhancer/promoter region of simian cytomegalovirus major immediate early transcription unit IE94
