[The description below was written by a language model from this plasmid's Addgene catalogue record and pLannotate feature annotations shown in this document.]
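Description:
Flag-FOXH1 is a mammalian expression plasmid built on the pCS2+ N-flag backbone, carrying the human FOXH1 coding sequence (also known as FAST1) fused at its N terminus to a backbone-encoded FLAG epitope tag. The roughly 1.1 kb insert was placed between EcoRI and XhoI sites, both of which remain intact, giving a sequenced plasmid of about 5.2 kb. In bacteria the plasmid is maintained through a high-copy ColE1/pUC-type origin and selected with ampicillin via the β-lactamase gene and its own promoter. An f1 origin is also present, which in principle allows single-stranded DNA production, along with lac promoter/operator and lacZα and lacI fragments that are remnants of the cloning vector lineage.

Expression in mammalian cells is driven by the simian cytomegalovirus IE94 enhancer/promoter, which in the circular map lies immediately upstream of the tagged open reading frame, and transcripts are terminated by an SV40 polyadenylation signal downstream of the insert. An SP6 promoter sits between the CMV IE94 element and the FLAG-FOXH1 cassette, so sense RNA could also be made by in vitro transcription, while T7 and T3 promoter sequences lie on the opposite strand downstream of the insert. FOXH1 is a forkhead transcriptional activator that partners with SMAD2 and SMAD4 to mediate TGF-β/activin-responsive transcription. The FLAG tag allows detection or immunoprecipitation of the protein with anti-FLAG reagents. The construct belongs to a uniform expression library of FOX transcription factors intended for comparative study of this protein family in mammalian cells.
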