Addgene plasmid #153125: Flag-FOXH1
Purpose: Expression of Flag tagged human FOXH1 in mammalian cells
Depositing lab: Stefan Koch. Depositing organization: Linkopings Universitet. Publication: A uniform expression library for the exploration of FOX transcription factor biology. Moparthi L, Koch S. Differentiation. 2020 Sep - Oct;115:30-36. doi: 10.1016/j.diff.2020.08.002. Epub 2020 Aug 20. PubMed 32858261.
Backbone
  Vector backbone: pCS2+ N-flag
  Backbone size w/o insert (bp): 4131
  Vector type: Mammalian Expression
Growth in bacteria
  Bacterial resistance: Ampicillin, 100 μg/mL
  Growth temperature: 37°C
  Growth strain: DH5alpha
  Copy number: High Copy
Gene/Insert
  Gene/Insert name: human FOXH1
  Species: H. sapiens (human)
  Insert size (bp): 1095
  Entrez Gene: FOXH1 (a.k.a. FAST-1, FAST1)
  Promoter: CMV IE94
  Tag / fusion protein: Flag (N terminal on backbone)
  Cloning method: Restriction Enzyme; 5′ cloning site EcoRI (not destroyed); 3′ cloning site XhoI (not destroyed)
  Sequencing primers: 5′ SP6; 3′ EBV-rev
Terms and licenses: Academic/Nonprofit Terms; Industry Terms: Not Available to Industry
How to cite: Flag-FOXH1 was a gift from Stefan Koch (Addgene plasmid # 153125 ; http://n2t.net/addgene:153125 ; RRID:Addgene_153125)
