>Addgene plasmid #153125 | Flag-FOXH1 | depositor partial sequence | sequence record 296310 | hFOXH1 gene sequence
ATGGGGCCCTGCAGCGGCTCCCGCCTGGGGCCCCCAGAGGCAGAGTCGCCCTCCCAGCCCCCTAAGAGGA
GGAAGAAGAGGTACCTGCGACATGACAAGCCCCCCTACACCTACTTGGCCATGATCGCCTTGGTGATTCA
GGCCGCTCCCTCCCGCAGACTGAAGCTGGCCCAGATCATCCGTCAGGTCCAGGCCGTGTTCCCCTTCTTC
AGGGAAGACTACGAGGGCTGGAAAGACTCCATTCGCCACAACCTTTCCTCCAACCGATGCTTCCGCAAGG
TGCCCAAGGACCCTGCAAAGCCCCAGGCCAAGGGCAACTTCTGGGCGGTCGACGTGAGCCTGATCCCAGC
TGAGGCGCTCCGGCTGCAGAACACCGCCCTGTGCCGGCGCTGGCAGAACGGAGGTGCGCGTGGAGCCTTC
GCCAAGGACCTGGGCCCCTACGTGCTGCACGGCCGGCCATACCGGCCGCCCAGTCCCCCGCCACCACCCA
GTGAGGGCTTCAGCATCAAGTCCCTGCTAGGAGGGTCCGGGGAGGGGGCACCCTGGCCGGGGCTAGCTCC
ACAGAGCAGCCCAGTTCCTGCAGGCACAGGGAACAGTGGGGAGGAGGCGGTGCCCACCCCACCCCTTCCC
TCTTCTGAGAGGCCTCTGTGGCCCCTCTGCCCCCTTCCTGGCCCCACGAGAGTGGAGGGGGAGACTGTGC
AGGGGGGAGCCATCGGGCCCTCAACCCTCTCCCCAGAGCCTAGGGCCTGGCCTCTCCACTTACTGCAGGG
CACCGCAGTTCCTGGGGGACGGTCCAGCGGGGGACACAGGGCCTCCCTCTGGGGGCAGCTGCCCACCTCC
TACTTGCCTATCTACACTCCCAATGTGGTAATGCCCTTGGCACCACCACCCACCTCCTGTCCCCAGTGTC
CGTCAACCAGCCCTGCCTACTGGGGGGTGGCCCCTGAAACCCGAGGGCCCCCAGGGCTGCTCTGCGATCT
AGACGCCCTCTTCCAAGGGGTGCCACCCAACAAAAGCATCTACGACGTTTGGGTCAGCCACCCTCGGGAC
CTGGCGGCCCCTGGCCCAGGCTGGCTGCTCTCCTGGTGCAGCCTGTGA
